Addgene plasmid #17683: pcA12/F527
Depositing lab: David Shalloway. Depositing organization: Cornell University. Publication: Mutation of amino acids in pp60c-src that are phosphorylated by protein kinases C and A. Yaciuk P, Choi JK, Shalloway D. Mol Cell Biol. 1989 Jun . 9(6):2453-63. PubMed 2474754.
Backbone
  Vector backbone: pEVX
  Backbone size w/o insert (bp): 6400
  Vector type: Mammalian Expression
Growth in bacteria
  Bacterial resistance: Ampicillin, 100 μg/mL
  Growth temperature: 37°C
  Growth strain: DH5alpha
  Copy number: Low Copy
Gene/Insert
  Gene/Insert name: c-src S12A Y527F (alt names: c-Src; src)
  Species: G. gallus (chicken)
  Mutation: Ser 12 changed to Ala. Tyr 527 changed to Phe .
  Entrez Gene: SRC (a.k.a. PP60C-SCR, SDR, c-src)
  Cloning method: Restriction Enzyme
  Sequencing primers: 5′ n/a
Terms and licenses: Academic/Nonprofit Terms; Industry Terms: Not Available to Industry
Depositor comments: Based on plasmid pM5HHB5.
How to cite: pcA12/F527 was a gift from David Shalloway (Addgene plasmid # 17683 ; http://n2t.net/addgene:17683 ; RRID:Addgene_17683)
