[The description below was written by a language model from this plasmid's Addgene catalogue record.]
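Description:
pcA12/F527 is a mammalian expression plasmid built on the pEVX backbone (about 6.4 kb without the insert) that carries a doubly mutated chicken (Gallus gallus) c-src coding sequence. It is propagated in E. coli as a low-copy plasmid under ampicillin selection. The depositor notes that it derives from an earlier plasmid, pM5HHB5, and that the insert was introduced by restriction enzyme cloning. The record does not state the promoter driving c-src expression, the origin of replication, any mammalian selection marker, the insert size, or any epitope tag. No feature table is provided, so these details cannot be inferred here.

The insert encodes pp60c-src, the non-receptor tyrosine kinase, with two substitutions: serine 12 changed to alanine and tyrosine 527 changed to phenylalanine. Tyr 527 is the C-terminal regulatory tyrosine whose phosphorylation holds c-Src in a repressed conformation, so replacing it with a non-phosphorylatable phenylalanine is a well-known way to activate the kinase. The associated publication concerns mutation of the c-Src residues phosphorylated by protein kinases C and A. The S12A change fits that theme, since it removes an N-terminal serine phosphorylation site by substituting a residue that cannot be phosphorylated.

Combining the two mutations makes it possible to ask whether loss of Ser 12 phosphorylation affects c-Src behaviour in an activated Y527F background. The construct is therefore suited to expressing this mutant in mammalian cells to study how serine and tyrosine phosphorylation regulate Src kinase activity and its biological effects, typically alongside wild-type and single-mutant versions.
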