>Addgene plasmid #17683 | pcA12/F527 | addgene partial sequence | sequence record 23615 | 17683 with cSrc-1 (ccgtgttgttgacaatctgc)
AGTCGTTTAGTCCGGGACTCGTAGTCATAGAGAGCCACGAAAGTGGTGACGCCGCCAGCCAGTGCCCCGG
CACGCTGCGGCGACGTGACGGTGTCAGAAGTGTTGAAGCCCCCGAAGAGCTTGGGCTCGGTGGCCACGGT
CCCAAAGGAGCGGCTGGGGGTGCGGTGCGTGTCGGGGGCTGCTGTCTTGTTGGGGGTCTGCGAGGCTGGG
AATCCCCCGTGGTGGGTGCTGTCGGGTGGCTCCAGGCTGCGCCGGCGCTGAGCGGGATCCTTAGGCTTGC
TCTTGCTACTCCCCATGGTGGTCGGCTGCACGTCCCAGCTACCGCCTGGCCACAGTGGTACGCGAGGCCA
CCAGCAGAGTCAGCTCAGCTCCTGCAGCACACAGACAAAAGCGTATTTCACAATTACCAATAGCTGTCTT
TCCTGCCTTATCTGGCCGTCAGACCATCCGAGCTGCCTCCAGCCCTAATCCACAGAGGCAACTTGAATAG
TCTAAGGGCAAAACAGGGAAGTTATGTATCATATGCAAAAGCGTGTCTACTATATCCTAAGGGGACTCCT
AATCGCGTACAACCGAAACCCCGCTTTGCGCCTATACATGCCATAGTCCCCTTAGTTAAGCCATGTCCCG
TTACAACCCGACTCGCAAGCGCTATACCACCACCCATGTACTGCCTTATACTATTCTGCTTTCAGGCTGC
CCACAGGCCTTTTGCAGCTTCTTATATTCCGTGTGGTAGCTGATGGAGTTATTAATCATCTTTCTGATGT
TACCGCATACGATTTGCAAAAGGCAAGGCAGGCACACTACTAGCAACAAAATAACTACAAGCCCCAAAAG
CAGTCCTTTCAGCAAATGAACGGCCCATTCTCCTATTCCCCCGAATAGTCCTCGCAGCCAACTTCCCAAT
TGGGTCNCTGTCACNCNATCTATTAATGAANTGTTCCTTCANTANCTTGNAA
